Addgene plasmid #171209: pJW4.04
Purpose: bacterial expression of MBP-tagged PGL-3
Depositing lab: Geraldine Seydoux. Depositing organization: Johns Hopkins University and School of Medicine. Publication: Coordination of RNA and protein condensation by the P granule protein MEG-3. Schmidt H, Putnam A, Rasoloson D, Seydoux G. bioRxiv 2020.10.15.340570 10.1101/2020.10.15.340570.
Backbone
  Vector backbone: pMAL-c2X
  Vector type: Bacterial Expression
Growth in bacteria
  Bacterial resistance: Ampicillin, 100 μg/mL
  Growth temperature: 37°C
  Growth strain: DH5alpha
  Copy number: High Copy
Gene/Insert
  Gene/Insert name: pgl-3
  Species: C. elegans (nematode)
  Entrez Gene: pgl-3 (a.k.a. CELE_C18G1.4)
  Tag / fusion protein: MBP (N terminal on insert)
  Cloning method: Unknown
Terms and licenses: Academic/Nonprofit Terms; Industry Terms: Not Available to Industry
Depositor comments: Please visit https://www.biorxiv.org/content/10.1101/2020.10.15.340570v1 for bioRxiv preprint.
How to cite: pJW4.04 was a gift from Geraldine Seydoux (Addgene plasmid # 171209 ; http://n2t.net/addgene:171209 ; RRID:Addgene_171209)
