[The description below was written by a language model from this plasmid's Addgene catalogue record and pLannotate feature annotations shown in this document.]
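Description:
pJW4.04 is a bacterial expression plasmid built on the pMAL-c2X backbone for producing the C. elegans P granule protein PGL-3 as a fusion to maltose-binding protein in E. coli. The annotated sequence is about 8.8 kb. It is maintained through a ColE1/pMB1-type origin and selected with ampicillin via the β-lactamase gene. The catalogue lists it as high copy, although the backbone also retains the pBR322-derived rop gene and bom region, which are normally associated with lower copy number. An M13 phage origin is present as well and would allow single-stranded DNA production with helper phage.

Expression is driven by the hybrid tac promoter followed by a lac operator. The plasmid carries its own lacI gene under the up-mutated lacIq promoter, so transcription is repressed until relieved by IPTG. The MBP coding sequence lacks a signal peptide, so the fusion stays in the cytosol. Downstream of MBP, the pgl-3 open reading frame is flanked by attB1 and attB2 sites, which suggests it was introduced by Gateway recombination, though the record lists the cloning method as unknown. Remnants of the polylinker and a lacZα fragment follow the insert, and transcription ends at the rrnB T1 and T2 terminators.

The N-terminal MBP tag generally aids solubility and permits affinity purification on amylose resin. Whether a protease cleavage site separates MBP from PGL-3 is not annotated. The stated purpose is bacterial production of MBP-tagged PGL-3. The associated study concerns RNA and protein condensation in P granules, consistent with use of the purified recombinant protein in in vitro assays.
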