Features (pLannotate 1.2.2; 22 found; start..end, strand, type, name):
      3..80      +  promoter       lacIq promoter: lacI (mutant); In the lacIq allele, a single base change in the promoter boosts expression of the lacI gene about 10-fold.
     81..1163    +  CDS            lacI: lac repressor; lacI; The lac repressor binds to the lac operator to inhibit transcription in E. coli. This inhibition can be relieved by adding lactose or isopropyl-β-D-thiogalactopyranoside (IPTG).
   1176..1197    +  protein_bind   CAP binding site: CAP binding activates transcription in the presence of cAMP. E. coli catabolite activator protein
   1216..1233    +  promoter       tet promoter (fragment): E. coli promoter for tetracycline efflux protein gene
   1406..1434    +  promoter       tac promoter: strong E. coli promoter; hybrid between the trp and lac UV5 promoters
   1442..1458    +  protein_bind   lac operator: The lac repressor binds to the lac operator to inhibit transcription in E. coli. This inhibition can be relieved by adding lactose or isopropyl-β-D-thiogalactopyranoside (IPTG). lac repressor encoded by lacI
   1528..2628    +  CDS            MBP: maltose binding protein from E. coli; malE (mutated); This version of the gene does not encode a signal sequence, so MBP will remain in the cytosol.
   2692..2716    +  protein_bind   attB1: mutant version of attB; recombination site for the Gateway® BP reaction BP Clonase™
   2719..4797    +  CDS            pgl-3: PGL3_CAEEL - Experimental evidence at protein level: Swiss-Prot protein existence level 1. Guanyl-specific endoribonuclease which cleaves the phosphodiester bond in single-stranded RNA between the 3'-guanylic residue and the 5'-OH residue of adjacent nucleotide, resulting in the formation of a corresponding 2',3'-cyclic phosphate intermediate (PubMed:26787882). P-granule component involved in germline development (PubMed:15238518, PubMed:19372764, PubMed:24746798). Together with the P-granule component pgl-1, is involved in the formation of P-granules (PubMed:21402787, PubMed:24746798, PubMed:
   4802..4826    -  protein_bind   attB2: mutant version of attB; recombination site for the Gateway® BP reaction BP Clonase™
   4842..4868    +  misc_feature   MCS (fragment): pUC18/19 multiple cloning site
   4876..5030    +  CDS            lacZα (fragment): LacZα fragment of β-galactosidase; lacZ fragment
   5123..5238    +  ncRNA          5S rRNA: Accession: RF00001 - 5S ribosomal RNA
   5242..5328    +  terminator     rrnB T1 terminator: Escherichia coli rrnB; transcription terminator T1 from the E. coli rrnB gene
   5420..5447    +  terminator     rrnB T2 terminator: transcription terminator T2 from the E. coli rrnB gene
   5466..5557    +  promoter       AmpR promoter: bla
   5558..6418    +  CDS            AmpR: β-lactamase; bla; confers resistance to ampicillin, carbenicillin, and related antibiotics
   6460..6973    -  rep_origin     M13 ori (sequence partly withheld): M13 bacteriophage origin of replication; arrow indicates direction of (+) strand synthesis
   7084..7672    +  rep_origin     ori: high-copy-number ColE1/pMB1/pBR322/pUC origin of replication
   7858..8000    -  misc_feature   bom: basis of mobility region from pBR322
   8102..8293    -  CDS            rop: Rop protein, which maintains plasmids at low copy number; rop
   8310..8690    +  CDS            YPB1_ECOLX: Protein predicted: Swiss-Prot protein existence level 4. From Escherichia coli.
>Addgene plasmid #171209 | pJW4.04 | addgene full sequence | sequence record 335800 | Addgene NGS Result
CCGACACCATCGAATGGTGCAAAACCTTTCGCGGTATGGCATGATAGCGCCCGGAAGAGAGTCAATTCAG
GGTGGTGAATGTGAAACCAGTAACGTTATACGATGTCGCAGAGTATGCCGGTGTCTCTTATCAGACCGTT
TCCCGCGTGGTGAACCAGGCCAGCCACGTTTCTGCGAAAACGCGGGAAAAAGTGGAAGCGGCGATGGCGG
AGCTGAATTACATTCCCAACCGCGTGGCACAACAACTGGCGGGCAAACAGTCGTTGCTGATTGGCGTTGC
CACCTCCAGTCTGGCCCTGCACGCGCCGTCGCAAATTGTCGCGGCGATTAAATCTCGCGCCGATCAACTG
GGTGCCAGCGTGGTGGTGTCGATGGTAGAACGAAGCGGCGTCGAAGCCTGTAAAGCGGCGGTGCACAATC
TTCTCGCGCAACGCGTCAGTGGGCTGATCATTAACTATCCGCTGGATGACCAGGATGCCATTGCTGTGGA
AGCTGCCTGCACTAATGTTCCGGCGTTATTTCTTGATGTCTCTGACCAGACACCCATCAACAGTATTATT
TTCTCCCATGAAGACGGTACGCGACTGGGCGTGGAGCATCTGGTCGCATTGGGTCACCAGCAAATCGCGC
TGTTAGCGGGCCCATTAAGTTCTGTCTCGGCGCGTCTGCGTCTGGCTGGCTGGCATAAATATCTCACTCG
CAATCAAATTCAGCCGATAGCGGAACGGGAAGGCGACTGGAGTGCCATGTCCGGTTTTCAACAAACCATG
CAAATGCTGAATGAGGGCATCGTTCCCACTGCGATGCTGGTTGCCAACGATCAGATGGCGCTGGGCGCAA
TGCGCGCCATTACCGAGTCCGGGCTGCGCGTTGGTGCGGATATCTCAGTAGTGGGATACGACGATACCGA
AGACAGCTCATGTTATATCCCGCCGTTAACCACCATCAAACAGGATTTTCGCCTGCTGGGGCAAACCAGC
GTGGACCGCTTGCTGCAACTCTCTCAGGGCCAGGCGGTGAAGGGCAATCAGCTGTTGCCCGTCTCACTGG
TGAAAAGAAAAACCACCCTGGCGCCCAATACGCAAACCGCCTCTCCCCGCGCGTTGGCCGATTCATTAAT
GCAGCTGGCACGACAGGTTTCCCGACTGGAAAGCGGGCAGTGAGCGCAACGCAATTAATGTAAGTTAGCT
CACTCATTAGGCACAATTCTCATGTTTGACAGCTTATCATCGACTGCACGGTGCACCAATGCTTCTGGCG
TCAGGCAGCCATCGGAAGCTGTGGTATGGCTGTGCAGGTCGTAAATCACTGCATAATTCGTGTCGCTCAA
GGCGCACTCCCGTTCTGGATAATGTTTTTTGCGCCGACATCATAACGGTTCTGGCAAATATTCTGAAATG
AGCTGTTGACAATTAATCATCGGCTCGTATAATGTGTGGAATTGTGAGCGGATAACAATTTCACACAGGA
AACAGCCAGTCCGTTTAGGTGTTTTCACGAGCACTTCACCAACAAGGACCATAGCATATGAAAATCGAAG
AAGGTAAACTGGTAATCTGGATTAACGGCGATAAAGGCTATAACGGTCTCGCTGAAGTCGGTAAGAAATT
CGAGAAAGATACCGGAATTAAAGTCACCGTTGAGCATCCGGATAAACTGGAAGAGAAATTCCCACAGGTT
GCGGCAACTGGCGATGGCCCTGACATTATCTTCTGGGCACACGACCGCTTTGGTGGCTACGCTCAATCTG
GCCTGTTGGCTGAAATCACCCCGGACAAAGCGTTCCAGGACAAGCTGTATCCGTTTACCTGGGATGCCGT
ACGTTACAACGGCAAGCTGATTGCTTACCCGATCGCTGTTGAAGCGTTATCGCTGATTTATAACAAAGAT
CTGCTGCCGAACCCGCCAAAAACCTGGGAAGAGATCCCGGCGCTGGATAAAGAACTGAAAGCGAAAGGTA
AGAGCGCGCTGATGTTCAACCTGCAAGAACCGTACTTCACCTGGCCGCTGATTGCTGCTGACGGGGGTTA
TGCGTTCAAGTATGAAAACGGCAAGTACGACATTAAAGACGTGGGCGTGGATAACGCTGGCGCGAAAGCG
GGTCTGACCTTCCTGGTTGACCTGATTAAAAACAAACACATGAATGCAGACACCGATTACTCCATCGCAG
AAGCTGCCTTTAATAAAGGCGAAACAGCGATGACCATCAACGGCCCGTGGGCATGGTCCAACATCGACAC
CAGCAAAGTGAATTATGGTGTAACGGTACTGCCGACCTTCAAGGGTCAACCATCCAAACCGTTCGTTGGC
GTGCTGAGCGCAGGTATTAACGCCGCCAGTCCGAACAAAGAGCTGGCAAAAGAGTTCCTCGAAAACTATC
TGCTGACTGATGAAGGTCTGGAAGCGGTTAATAAAGACAAACCGCTGGGTGCCGTAGCGCTGAAGTCTTA
CGAGGAAGAGTTGGCGAAAGATCCACGTATTGCCGCCACTATGGAAAACGCCCAGAAAGGTGAAATCATG
CCGAACATCCCGCAGATGTCCGCTTTCTGGTATGCCGTGCGTACTGCGGTGATCAACGCCGCCAGCGGTC
GTCAGACTGTCGATGAAGCCCTGAAAGACGCGCAGACTAATTCGAGCTCGAACAACAACAACAATAACAA
TAACAACAACCTCGGGATCGAGGGAAGGATCACAAGTTTGTACAAAAAAGCAGGCTTAATGGAAGCAAAC
AAACGACAAATTGTGGAGGTCGATGGGATTAAGTCCTACTTTTTCCCCCATCTCGCCCATTACCTCGCGA
GCAATGACGAGCTGTTGGTCAACAACATAGCACAGGCGAACAAGCTTGCAGCTTTCGTCTTGGGAGCCAC
CGACAAACGCCCAAGCAATGAAGAAATTGCGGAGATGATCCTGCCAAATGACTCCAGTGCCTACGTGCTT
GCTGCTGGCATGGACGTTTGCCTTATTCTCGGGGATGACTTCCGACCAAAGTTCGATTCTGGCGCTGAGA
AGCTGAGTCAGCTTGGACAAGCTCATGATTTGGCTCCAATCATCGATGATGAAAAGAAAATCTCGATGCT
CGCCCGAAAAACAAAGCTAAAGAAGTCGAATGACGCCAAGATTCTGCAAGTCTTGCTCAAAGTTCTCGGT
GCGGAAGAAGCGGAAGAGAAGTTTGTCGAGCTCTCGGAACTGTCGAGCGCCTTGGATCTTGATTTCGACG
TCTATGTCTTGGCAAAACTGCTTGGATTTGCATCGGAGGAGCTCCAGGAAGAAATTGAAATCATCCGTGA
CAACGTCACAGATGCGTTTGAGGCCTGCAAGCCGTTGTTGAAGAAGCTGATGATCGAGGGACCGAAGATT
GATTCTGTGGACCCATTCACCCAACTTCTGTTAACTCCACAAGAAGAATCTATCGAAAAAGCTGTATCCC
ACATCGTTGCTCGCTTCGAAGAAGCCAGCGCCGTCGAGGATGATGAATCACTCGTCCTGAAATCTCAGCT
AGGATATCAATTGATTTTCCTCGTCGTTCGCTCACTTGCTGATGGAAAGCGTGATGCTTCCAGGACAATC
CAATCGTTGATGCCGTCGAGTGTCCGAGCGGAAGTGTTTCCCGGATTGCAACGGAGTGTTTTCAAAAGTG
CCGTGTTCCTCGCAAGCCATATCATTCAAGTCTTTTTGGGATCCATGAAGTCATTCGAGGATTGGGCGTT
TGTTGGCCTCGCTGAAGACTTGGAGAGCACGTGGAGAAGAAGAGCAATCGCTGAATTGCTGAAAAAGTTC
AGAATCTCTGTTCTCGAGCAGTGCTTTTCTCAACCAATCCCACTGCTCCCTCAAAGCGAGTTGAACAACG
AAACTGTCATCGAGAATGTGAATAATGCTCTCCAATTTGCATTGTGGATCACAGAGTTCTACGGATCGGA
GAGTGAGAAGAAATCACTCAATCAGCTTCAATTCCTAAGCCCAAAATCCAAGAATCTTCTTGTTGATAGC
TTCAAAAAGTTCGCCCAAGGACTGGATTCTAAAGATCACGTGAATCGTATCATTGAATCTCTGGAGAAGA
GCAGTTCGTCGGAACCTTCTGCAACTGCAAAACAGACCACAACTTCCAATGGACCGACCACCGTCTCTAC
TGCAGCTCAAGTAGTAACTGTTGAAAAGATGCCATTCAGTCGTCAAACGATTCCATGTGAAGGAACAGAC
TTGGCGAATGTGCTCAATTCTGCAAAGATCATCGGAGAAAGTGTTACCGTGGCTGCCCATGATGTCATTC
CGGAGAAACTAAATGCGGAGAAGAATGACAATACTCCATCAACTGCCTCACCTGTTCAATTTTCTAGCGA
TGGTTGGGATTCTCCGACAAAATCTGTTGCTCTGCCACCGAAGATCTCGACTTTGGAGGAAGAACAAGAA
GAAGATACAACGATCACCAAGGTTTCTCCGCAACCACAAGAACGAACTGGAACCGCATGGGGATCAGGCG
ATGCGACTCCAGTGCCTCTTGCTACTCCGGTTAACGAATACAAAGTTAGTGGGTTCGGCGCTGCGCCAGT
CGCTTCGGGATTCGGACAGTTTGCCAGCAGCAACGGAACGTCTGGAAGAGGCTCTTATGGAGGTGGTCGC
GGTGGCGATCGTGGAGGAAGAGGAGCATACGGTGGCGATCGTGGACGTGGAGGTTCCGGAGATGGATCTC
GTGGATATCGTGGTGGTGATCGAGGAGGACGCGGAAGTTACGGCGAAGGATCTCGTGGTTACCAGGGAGG
ACGTGCCGGATTCTTTGGTGGATCCCGTGGAGGTTCCTAAGACCCAGCTTTCTTGTACAAAGTGGTGATA
TTTCAGAATTCGGATCCTCTAGAGTCGACCTGCAGGCAAGCTTGGCACTGGCCGTCGTTTTACAACGTCG
TGACTGGGAAAACCCTGGCGTTACCCAACTTAATCGCCTTGCAGCACATCCCCCTTTCGCCAGCTGGCGT
AATAGCGAAGAGGCCCGCACCGATCGCCCTTCCCAACAGTTGCGCAGCCTGAATGGCGAATGGCAGCTTG
GCTGTTTTGGCGGATGAGATAAGATTTTCAGCCTGATACAGATTAAATCAGAACGCAGAAGCGGTCTGAT
AAAACAGAATTTGCCTGGCGGCAGTAGCGCGGTGGTCCCACCTGACCCCATGCCGAACTCAGAAGTGAAA
CGCCGTAGCGCCGATGGTAGTGTGGGGTCTCCCCATGCGAGAGTAGGGAACTGCCAGGCATCAAATAAAA
CGAAAGGCTCAGTCGAAAGACTGGGCCTTTCGTTTTATCTGTTGTTTGTCGGTGAACGCTCTCCTGAGTA
GGACAAATCCGCCGGGAGCGGATTTGAACGTTGCGAAGCAACGGCCCGGAGGGTGGCGGGCAGGACGCCC
GCCATAAACTGCCAGGCATCAAATTAAGCAGAAGGCCATCCTGACGGATGGCCTTTTTGCGTTTCTACAA
ACTCTTTTGTTTATTTTTCTAAATACATTCAAATATGTATCCGCTCATGAGACAATAACCCTGATAAATG
CTTCAATAATATTGAAAAAGGAAGAGTATGAGTATTCAACATTTCCGTGTCGCCCTTATTCCCTTTTTTG
CGGCATTTTGCCTTCCTGTTTTTGCTCACCCAGAAACGCTGGTGAAAGTAAAAGATGCTGAAGATCAGTT
GGGTGCACGAGTGGGTTACATCGAACTGGATCTCAACAGCGGTAAGATCCTTGAGAGTTTTCGCCCCGAA
GAACGTTTCCCAATGATGAGCACTTTTAAAGTTCTGCTATGTGGCGCGGTATTATCCCGTGTTGACGCCG
GGCAAGAGCAACTCGGTCGCCGCATACACTATTCTCAGAATGACTTGGTTGAGTACTCACCAGTCACAGA
AAAGCATCTTACGGATGGCATGACAGTAAGAGAATTATGCAGTGCTGCCATAACCATGAGTGATAACACT
GCGGCCAACTTACTTCTGACAACGATCGGAGGACCGAAGGAGCTAACCGCTTTTTTGCACAACATGGGGG
ATCATGTAACTCGCCTTGATCGTTGGGAACCGGAGCTGAATGAAGCCATACCAAACGACGAGCGTGACAC
CACGATGCCTGTAGCAATGGCAACAACGTTGCGCAAACTATTAACTGGCGAACTACTTACTCTAGCTTCC
CGGCAACAATTAATAGACTGGATGGAGGCGGATAAAGTTGCAGGACCACTTCTGCGCTCGGCCCTTCCGG
CTGGCTGGTTTATTGCTGATAAATCTGGAGCCGGTGAGCGTGGGTCTCGCGGTATCATTGCAGCACTGGG
GCCAGATGGTAAGCCCTCCCGTATCGTAGTTATCTACACGACGGGGAGTCAGGCAACTATGGATGAACGA
AATAGACAGATCGCTGAGATAGGTGCCTCACTGATTAAGCATTGGTAACTGTCAGACCAAGTTTACTCAT
ATATACTTTAGATTGATT
[38 nt withheld, positions 6459-6496]
A
[37 nt withheld, positions 6498-6534]
ATTTTGTTAAAATTCGCGTTAAATTTTTGTTAAATCAGCTCATTTTTTAACCAATAGGCCGAAATCGGCA
AAATCCCTTATAAATCAAAAGAATAGACCGAGATAGGGT
[37 nt withheld, positions 6644-6680]
AAAGAACGTGGACTCCAACGTCAAAGG
[141 nt withheld, positions 6708-6848]
G
[125 nt withheld, positions 6850-6974]
AAAGGATCTAGGTGAAGATCCTTTTTGATAATCTCATGACCAAAATCCCTTAACGTGAGTTTTCGTTCCA
CTGAGCGTCAGACCCCGTAGAAAAGATCAAAGGATCTTCTTGAGATCCTTTTTTTCTGCGCGTAATCTGC
TGCTTGCAAACAAAAAAACCACCGCTACCAGCGGTGGTTTGTTTGCCGGATCAAGAGCTACCAACTCTTT
TTCCGAAGGTAACTGGCTTCAGCAGAGCGCAGATACCAAATACTGTCCTTCTAGTGTAGCCGTAGTTAGG
CCACCACTTCAAGAACTCTGTAGCACCGCCTACATACCTCGCTCTGCTAATCCTGTTACCAGTGGCTGCT
GCCAGTGGCGATAAGTCGTGTCTTACCGGGTTGGACTCAAGACGATAGTTACCGGATAAGGCGCAGCGGT
CGGGCTGAACGGGGGGTTCGTGCACACAGCCCAGCTTGGAGCGAACGACCTACACCGAACTGAGATACCT
ACAGCGTGAGCTATGAGAAAGCGCCACGCTTCCCGAAGGGAGAAAGGCGGACAGGTATCCGGTAAGCGGC
AGGGTCGGAACAGGAGAGCGCACGAGGGAGCTTCCAGGGGGAAACGCCTGGTATCTTTATAGTCCTGTCG
GGTTTCGCCACCTCTGACTTGAGCGTCGATTTTTGTGATGCTCGTCAGGGGGGCGGAGCCTATGGAAAAA
CGCCAGCAACGCGGCCTTTTTACGGTTCCTGGCCTTTTGCTGGCCTTTTGCTCACATGTTCTTTCCTGCG
TTATCCCCTGATTCTGTGGATAACCGTATTACCGCCTTTGAGTGAGCTGATACCGCTCGCCGCAGCCGAA
CGACCGAGCGCAGCGAGTCAGTGAGCGAGGAAGCGGAAGAGCGCCTGATGCGGTATTTTCTCCTTACGCA
TCTGTGCGGTATTTCACACCGCATATATGGTGCACTCTCAGTACAATCTGCTCTGATGCCGCATAGTTAA
GCCAGTATACACTCCGCTATCGCTACGTGACTGGGTCATGGCTGCGCCCCGACACCCGCCAACACCCGCT
GACGCGCCCTGACGGGCTTGTCTGCTCCCGGCATCCGCTTACAGACAAGCTGTGACCGTCTCCGGGAGCT
GCATGTGTCAGAGGTTTTCACCGTCATCACCGAAACGCGCGAGGCAGCTGCGGTAAAGCTCATCAGCGTG
GTCGTGCAGCGATTCACAGATGTCTGCCTGTTCATCCGCGTCCAGCTCGTTGAGTTTCTCCAGAAGCGTT
AATGTCTGGCTTCTGATAAAGCGGGCCATGTTAAGGGCGGTTTTTTCCTGTTTGGTCACTGATGCCTCCG
TGTAAGGGGGATTTCTGTTCATGGGGGTAATGATACCGATGAAACGAGAGAGGATGCTCACGATACGGGT
TACTGATGATGAACATGCCCGGTTACTGGAACGTTGTGAGGGTAAACAACTGGCGGTATGGATGCGGCGG
GACCAGAGAAAAATCACTCAGGGTCAATGCCAGCGCTTCGTTAATACAGATGTAGGTGTTCCACAGGGTA
GCCAGCAGCATCCTGCGATGCAGATCCGGAACATAATGGTGCAGGGCGCTGACTTCCGCGTTTCCAGACT
TTACGAAACACGGAAACCGAAGACCATTCATGTTGTTGCTCAGGTCGCAGACGTTTTGCAGCAGCAGTCG
CTTCACGTTCGCTCGCGTATCGGTGATTCATTCTGCTAACCAGTAAGGCAACCCCGCCAGCCTAGCCGGG
TCCTCAACGACAGGAGCACGATCATGCGCACCCGTGGCCAGGACCCAACGCTGCCCGAAATT
